Addgene plasmid #234246: 8061-E09
Purpose: Gateway ORF Entry clone of human SMAD3 with stop codon (for native or N-terminal fusions)
Depositing lab: Dominic Esposito. Depositing organization: Frederick National Laboratory.
Backbone
  Vector backbone: pDonr-253
  Backbone size w/o insert (bp): 3155
  Vector type: Gateway Entry Clone
Growth in bacteria
  Bacterial resistance: Spectinomycin, 50 μg/mL
  Growth temperature: 37°C
  Growth strain: DH5alpha
  Copy number: High Copy
Gene/Insert
  Gene/Insert name: SMAD3
  Species: H. sapiens (human)
  Insert size (bp): 1356
  Entrez Gene: SMAD3 (a.k.a. HSPC193, HsT17436, JV15-2, LDS1C, LDS3, MADH3, hMAD-3, hSMAD3, mad3)
  Cloning method: Gateway Cloning
  Sequencing primers: 5′ M13F 23-mer (5'-CCCAGTCACGACGTTGTAAAACG); 3′ attLR 23-mer (5'-TAACATCAGAGATTTTGAGACAC)
Terms and licenses: Academic/Nonprofit Terms; Industry Terms: Not Available to Industry
How to cite: 8061-E09 was a gift from Dominic Esposito (Addgene plasmid # 234246 ; http://n2t.net/addgene:234246 ; RRID:Addgene_234246)
