[The description below was written by a language model from this plasmid's Addgene catalogue record and pLannotate feature annotations shown in this document.]
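Description:
8061-E09 is a Gateway entry clone built on the pDonr-253 donor backbone and carrying the human SMAD3 open reading frame. It is a small bacterial plasmid (the sequenced record is about 4.5 kb) that replicates in E. coli from a high-copy ColE1/pUC-type origin. Selection is with spectinomycin, conferred by the aadA aminoglycoside adenylyltransferase gene (SmR). The annotation also picks up backbone remnants: an incP oriT with a traJ fragment, short fragments of a gentamicin resistance gene and a class 1 integron promoter upstream of SmR, and pieces of lacI, lacZα and the pUC multiple cloning site. None of these fragments is described as functional in the record.

The insert lies between two attL-type recombination sites. The automated annotation labels both as attL3, although the specific attL variants are not stated in the catalogue fields. rrnB T1 and T2 terminators lie upstream of the cassette, where they help insulate it from read-through transcription. A T7 promoter lies just beyond the downstream attL site, pointing back toward the insert. The SMAD3 coding sequence is annotated across its full length. It encodes the receptor-regulated SMAD that transduces TGF-beta and activin signals and partners with SMAD4 to regulate transcription. A short partial match to a TEV protease site appears just upstream of the ORF. The ORF retains its stop codon, so the clone has no expression promoter of its own for the ORF and is meant to be transferred by LR recombination into destination vectors. There it can produce either native SMAD3 or N-terminally tagged fusions, but not C-terminal fusions.
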