Features (pLannotate 1.2.2; 17 found; start..end, strand, type, name):
    121..213     +  CDS            lacI (fragment): lac repressor; lacI; The lac repressor binds to the lac operator to inhibit transcription in E. coli. This inhibition can be relieved by adding lactose or isopropyl-β-D-thiogalactopyranoside (IPTG).
    268..295     -  terminator     rrnB T2 terminator: transcription terminator T2 from the E. coli rrnB gene
    427..470     +  terminator     rrnB T1 terminator: Escherichia coli rrnB; transcription terminator T1 from the E. coli rrnB gene
    517..553     -  CDS            lacZα (fragment): LacZα fragment of β-galactosidase; lacZ fragment
    570..665     +  protein_bind   attL3: mutant version of attL; recombination site for the Gateway® LR reaction LR Clonase™
    668..684     +  CDS            TEV site (fragment): tobacco etch virus (TEV) protease recognition and cleavage site
    692..1966    +  CDS            SMAD3: SMAD3_HUMAN - Also known as MADH3. Experimental evidence at protein level: Swiss-Prot protein existence level 1. Receptor-regulated SMAD (R-SMAD) that is an intracellular signal transducer and transcriptional modulator activated by TGF-beta (transforming growth factor) and activin type 1 receptor kinases. Binds the TRE element in the promoter region of many genes that are regulated by TGF-beta and, on formation of the SMAD3/SMAD4 complex, activates transcription. Also can form a SMAD3/SMAD4/JUN/FOS complex at the AP- 1/SMAD site to regulate TGF-beta-mediated transcription. Has an inhibitory ef
   1971..2066    -  protein_bind   attL3: mutant version of attL; recombination site for the Gateway® LR reaction LR Clonase™
   2085..2103    -  promoter       T7 promoter: promoter for bacteriophage T7 RNA polymerase
   2293..2316    +  promoter       Pc promoter (fragment): intI1 (promoter lies within the coding sequence); class 1 integron promoter
   2492..2548    +  CDS            GmR (fragment): gentamycin acetyltransferase; aacC1; confers resistance to gentamycin
   2555..3346    +  CDS            SmR: aminoglycoside adenylyltransferase (Murphy, 1985); aadA; confers resistance to spectinomycin and streptomycin
   3350..3387    -  misc_feature   MCS (fragment): pUC18/19 multiple cloning site
   3390..3435    -  CDS            traJ (fragment): oriT-recognizing protein; traJ
   3468..3577    -  oriT           oriT: incP origin of transfer
   3714..3751    +  misc_feature   MCS (fragment): pUC18/19 multiple cloning site
   3837..4425    +  rep_origin     ori: high-copy-number ColE1/pMB1/pBR322/pUC origin of replication
>Addgene plasmid #234246 | 8061-E09 | addgene full sequence | sequence record 469776 | Addgene NGS Result
CTTTCCTGCGTTATCCCCTGATTCTGTGGATAACCGTATTACCGCCTTTGAGTGAGCTGATACCGCTCGC
CGCAGCCGAACGACCGAGCGCAGCGAGTCAGTGAGCGAGGAAGCGGAAGAGCGCCCAATACGCAAACCGC
CTCTCCCCGCGCGTTGGCCGATTCATTAATGCAGCTGGCACGACAGGTTTCCCGACTGGAAAGCGGGCAG
TGAGCGCAACGCAATTAATACGCGTACCGCTAGCCAGGAAGAGTTTGTAGAAACGCAAAAAGGCCATCCG
TCAGGATGGCCTTCTGCTTAGTTTGATGCCTGGCAGTTTATGGCGGGCGTCCTGCCCGCCACCCTCCGGG
CCGTTGCTTCACAACGTTCAAATCCGCTCCCGGCGGATTTGTCCTACTCAGGAGAGCGTTCACCGACAAA
CAACAGATAAAACGAAAGGCCCAGTCTTCCGACTGAGCCTTTCGTTTTATTTGATGCCTGGCAGTTCCCT
ACTCTCGCGTTAACGCTAGCATGGATGTTTTCCCAGTCACGACGTTGTAAAACGACGGCCAGTCTTAAGC
TCGGGCCCCAAATAATGATTTTATTTTGACTGATAGTGACCTGTTCGTTGCAACAAATTGATGAGCAATG
CTTTTTTATAATGCCAACTTTGTACAAAAAAGTTGGCGAAAACCTGTACTTCCAAGGCACCATGTCGTCC
ATCCTGCCTTTCACTCCCCCGATCGTGAAGCGCCTGCTGGGCTGGAAGAAGGGCGAGCAGAACGGGCAGG
AGGAGAAATGGTGCGAGAAGGCGGTCAAGAGCCTGGTCAAGAAACTCAAGAAGACGGGGCAGCTGGACGA
GCTGGAGAAGGCCATCACCACGCAGAACGTCAACACCAAGTGCATCACCATCCCCAGGTCCCTGGATGGC
CGGTTGCAGGTGTCCCATCGGAAGGGGCTCCCTCATGTCATCTACTGCCGCCTGTGGCGATGGCCAGACC
TGCACAGCCACCACGAGCTGCGGGCCATGGAGCTGTGTGAGTTCGCCTTCAATATGAAGAAGGACGAGGT
CTGCGTGAATCCCTACCACTACCAGAGAGTAGAGACACCAGTTCTACCTCCTGTGTTGGTGCCACGCCAC
ACAGAGATCCCGGCCGAGTTCCCCCCACTGGACGACTACAGCCATTCCATCCCCGAAAACACTAACTTCC
CCGCAGGCATCGAGCCCCAGAGCAATATTCCAGAGACCCCACCCCCTGGCTACCTGAGTGAAGATGGAGA
AACCAGTGACCACCAGATGAACCACAGCATGGACGCAGGTTCTCCAAACCTATCCCCGAATCCGATGTCC
CCAGCACATAATAACTTGGACCTGCAGCCAGTTACCTACTGCGAGCCGGCCTTCTGGTGCTCCATCTCCT
ACTACGAGCTGAACCAGCGCGTCGGGGAGACATTCCACGCCTCGCAGCCATCCATGACTGTGGATGGCTT
CACCGACCCCTCCAATTCGGAGCGCTTCTGCCTAGGGCTGCTCTCCAATGTCAACAGGAATGCAGCAGTG
GAGCTGACACGGAGACACATCGGAAGAGGCGTGCGGCTCTACTACATCGGAGGGGAGGTCTTCGCAGAGT
GCCTCAGTGACAGCGCTATTTTTGTCCAGTCTCCCAACTGTAACCAGCGCTATGGCTGGCACCCGGCCAC
CGTCTGCAAGATCCCACCAGGATGCAACCTGAAGATCTTCAACAACCAGGAGTTCGCTGCCCTCCTGGCC
CAGTCGGTCAACCAGGGCTTTGAGGCTGTCTACCAGTTGACCCGAATGTGCACCATCCGCATGAGCTTCG
TCAAAGGCTGGGGAGCGGAGTACAGGAGACAGACTGTGACCAGTACCCCCTGCTGGATTGAGCTGCACCT
GAATGGGCCTTTGCAGTGGCTTGACAAGGTCCTCACCCAGATGGGCTCCCCAAGCATCCGCTGTTCCAGT
GTGTCTTAATCAACTTTCTTGTACAAAGTTGGCATTATAAGAAAGCATTGCTTATCAATTTGTTGCAACG
AACAGGTCACTATCAGTCAAAATAAAATCATTATTTGCCATCCAGCTGATATCCCCTATAGTGAGTCGTA
TTACATGGTCATAGCTGTTTCCTGGCAGCTCTGGCCCGTGTCTCAAAATCTCTGATGTTACATTGCACAA
GATAAAAATATATCATCATGCCTCCTCTAGACCAGCCAGGACAGAAATGCCTCGACTTCGCTGCTACCCA
AGGTTGCCGGGTGACGCACACCGTGGAAACGGATGAAGGCACGAACCCAGTGGACATAAGCCTGTTCGGT
TCGTAAGCTGTAATGCAAGTAGCGTATGCGCTCACGCAACTGGTCCAGAACCTTGACCGAACGCAGCGGT
GGTAACGGCGCAGTGGCGGTTTTCATGGCTTGTTATGACTGTTTTTTTGGGGTACAGTCTATGCCTCGGG
CATCCAAGCAGCAAGCGCGTTACGCCGTGGGTCGATGTTTGATGTTATGGAGCAGCAACGATGTTACGCA
GCAGGGCAGTCGCCCTAAAACAAAGTTAAACATTATGAGGGAAGCGGTGATCGCCGAAGTATCGACTCAA
CTATCAGAGGTAGTTGGCGTCATCGAGCGCCATCTCGAACCGACGTTGCTGGCCGTACATTTGTACGGCT
CCGCAGTGGATGGCGGCCTGAAGCCACACAGTGATATTGATTTGCTGGTTACGGTGACCGTAAGGCTTGA
TGAAACAACGCGGCGAGCTTTGATCAACGACCTTTTGGAAACTTCGGCTTCCCCTGGAGAGAGCGAGATT
CTCCGCGCTGTAGAAGTCACCATTGTTGTGCACGACGACATCATTCCGTGGCGTTATCCAGCTAAGCGCG
AACTGCAATTTGGAGAATGGCAGCGCAATGACATTCTTGCAGGTATCTTCGAGCCAGCCACGATCGACAT
TGATCTGGCTATCTTGCTGACAAAAGCAAGAGAACATAGCGTTGCCTTGGTAGGTCCAGCGGCGGAGGAA
CTCTTTGATCCGGTTCCTGAACAGGATCTATTTGAGGCGCTAAATGAAACCTTAACGCTATGGAACTCGC
CGCCCGACTGGGCTGGCGATGAGCGAAATGTAGTGCTTACGTTGTCCCGCATTTGGTACAGCGCAGTAAC
CGGCAAAATCGCGCCGAAGGATGTCGCTGCCGACTGGGCAATGGAGCGCCTGCCGGCCCAGTATCAGCCC
GTCATACTTGAAGCTAGACAGGCTTATCTTGGACAAGAAGAAGATCGCTTGGCCTCGCGCGCAGATCAGT
TGGAAGAATTTGTCCACTACGTGAAAGGCGAGATCACCAAGGTAGTCGGCAAATAACCCTCGACTCTAGA
GGATCCCCGGGTACCGAGCTCGAATTCCGTGATAGGTGGGCTGCCCTTCCTGGTTGGCTTGGTTTCATCA
GCCATCCGCTTGCCCTCATCTGTTACGCCGGCGGTAGCCGGCCAGCCTCGCAGAGCAGGATTCCCGTTGA
GCACCGCCAGGTGCGAATAAGGGACAGTGAAGAAGGAACACCCGCTCGCGGGTGGGCCTACTTCACCTAT
CCTGCCCGGCTGACGCCGTTGGATACACCAAGGAAAGTCTACACGAACCCTTTGGCAAAATCCTGTATAT
CGTGCGAAAAAGGATGGATATACCGAAAAAATCGCTATAATGACCCCGAAGCAGGGTTATGCAGCGGAAA
ACGGAATTCGAGCTCGGTACCCGGGGATCCTCTAGAGTCGAGCCACCCATGACCAAAATCCCTTAACGTG
AGTTACGCGTCGTTCCACTGAGCGTCAGACCCCGTAGAAAAGATCAAAGGATCTTCTTGAGATCCTTTTT
TTCTGCGCGTAATCTGCTGCTTGCAAACAAAAAAACCACCGCTACCAGCGGTGGTTTGTTTGCCGGATCA
AGAGCTACCAACTCTTTTTCCGAAGGTAACTGGCTTCAGCAGAGCGCAGATACCAAATACTGTTCTTCTA
GTGTAGCCGTAGTTAGGCCACCACTTCAAGAACTCTGTAGCACCGCCTACATACCTCGCTCTGCTAATCC
TGTTACCAGTGGCTGCTGCCAGTGGCGATAAGTCGTGTCTTACCGGGTTGGACTCAAGACGATAGTTACC
GGATAAGGCGCAGCGGTCGGGCTGAACGGGGGGTTCGTGCACACAGCCCAGCTTGGAGCGAACGACCTAC
ACCGAACTGAGATACCTACAGCGTGAGCTATGAGAAAGCGCCACGCTTCCCGAAGGGAGAAAGGCGGACA
GGTATCCGGTAAGCGGCAGGGTCGGAACAGGAGAGCGCACGAGGGAGCTTCCAGGGGGAAACGCCTGGTA
TCTTTATAGTCCTGTCGGGTTTCGCCACCTCTGACTTGAGCGTCGATTTTTGTGATGCTCGTCAGGGGGG
CGGAGCCTATGGAAAAACGCCAGCAACGCGGCCTTTTTACGGTTCCTGGCCTTTTGCTGGCCTTTTGCTC
ACATGTT
